>Addgene plasmid #99332 | pFastBac-ATG101-ATG13 HORMA | addgene full sequence | sequence record 191076 | Addgene NGS Result
TGTGGGCGGACAAAATAGTTGGGAACTGGGAGGGGTGGAAATGGAGTTTTTAAGGATTATTTAGGGAAGA
GTGACAAAATAGATGGGAACTGGGTGTAGCGTCGTAAGCTAATACGAAAATTAAAAATGACAAAATAGTT
TGGAACTAGATTTCACTTATCTGGTTCGGATCTCCTAGGCTCAAGCAGTGATCAGATCCAGACATGATAA
GATACATTGATGAGTTTGGACAAACCACAACTAGAATGCAGTGAAAAAAATGCTTTATTTGTGAAATTTG
TGATGCTATTGCTTTATTTGTAACCATTATAAGCTGCAATAAACAAGTTAACAACAACAATTGCATTCAT
TTTATGTTTCAGGTTCAGGGGGAGGTGTGGGAGGTTTTTTAAAGCAAGTAAAACCTCTACAAATGTGGTA
TGGCTGATTATGATCCTCTAGTACTTCTCGACAAGCTTGTCGAGACTGCAGGCTCTAGATTCGAAAGCGG
CCGCGACTAGTGAGCTCGTCGACTTACTGTCTGGTTGACATGAAGGCCAGATTGATACGGTATGCGCAAG
AGAGGGTAATTGTGCCGACTGGAGTTCCCACGGTACCGACACGCACAGTCTGAAAGCCTTCACCCAGTCC
GGAGAGCTGGACCTCGCCGAAATAGATCCTGTACAGAATCACATATTCATGACCCTGCTTCCTACTGAGG
CGGTAAGCAGGTGTCACCCGAGTGATGGCCAGGAGAGATTTCAGGAGCAGGGACAGACGATTATAGACGG
TGTAGCTCACTTTGATCTCTTTATCACACTTTTCGTTCATCTCCAGGCACCAAATTTCGAGCTCCATTGA
GTCTCCTTCAGATGTCTTCAGGGAGATCTCGACACACATTGAACGACCCACTGCTGGCAGCTGTCCAGCG
AGTGCTTTCTTTGCTTCGTGAGTCACTTCAGGGATATCCTTAATAGCCAGGTTGAACCAGTCAGAACCGG
TGGGTGAAGAGGAGCTGCGTGTGCAGATTTTCTCTCCCAGCCGGGCCTGCACGATCACCTGCACGGTCTT
GAGGGCGAAAAACTTAATGAACTTGTCGAGGTCGGATCCCATGGCGCCCTGAAAATACAGGTTTTCGGTC
GTATCGATTTTTGGAGGATGGTCGCCACCACCAAACGTGGCTTGCCAGCCCTGCAAAGGCCATGCTATAT
ACTTGCTGGATTTCAAGTACTTATCAATTTGTGGGATAGCTTCAATACGTTTTTTAAAACAAACTAATTT
TGGGAACGCATCCAGGCACATTGGGTCCATGTATAAAACAACATCAAGAGCGTCATACAACATGAAGTCA
GGATGGGTTACATGATCACCATTTAAATATGTTTTATGACATAAACGATCTTCGAACATTTTCAGCATTT
CAGGTAGCTTGCTAAGAAAATCAACTTTGAGAGTTTCAAAGTCTTTACTATATGCAATTCTCGAAACACC
GTATCTAATATCCAAAACCGCTCCTTCAAGCATTGAAATCTCTGCACGCTCTTTTGGACAACCACCCAAC
ATGTTGTGCTTGTCAGCTATATAACGTATGATGGCCATAGACTGTGTTAATTTAACATCACCATCAATAT
AATAAGGAAGATTGGGAAACTCCAAACCCAATTCAAACTTTTTGTTTCGCCATTTATCACCTTCATCGCG
CTCATACAAATGCTCTTCATATTTTTCTTCAAGATATTCCAAAAGAAGTCGAGTGGGTTGCACAAGGCCC
TTAATTTTCCAATAACCTAGTATAGGGGACATGCGCGCTTCGGACCGGGATCCGCGCCCGATGGTGGGAC
GGTATGAATAATCCGGAATATTTATAGGTTTTTTTATTACAAAACTGTTACGAAAACAGTAAAATACTTA
TTTATTTGCGAGATGGTTATCATTTTAATTATCTCCATGATCTATTAATATTCCGGAGTATACGGACCTT
TAATTCAACCCAACACAATATATTATAGTTAAATAAGAATTATTATCAAATCATTTGTATATTAATTAAA
ATACTATACTGTAAATTACATTTTATTTACAATCACTCGACGAAGACTTGATCACCCGGGATCTCGACAT
GAATTGCCGGTCAGAGGTCCTGGAAGTGAGCGTGGAAGGTAGACAGGTGGAAGAGGCTATGCTGGCCGTG
CTGCATACAGTGCTGCTGCACAGATCAACTGGCAAGTTCCATTACAAGAAAGAAGGAACATATTCCATCG
GAACCGTGGGTACTCAGGACGTCGATTGCGACTTCATTGATTTTACTTACGTGCGCGTCAGCTCCGAGGA
ACTGGACAGAGCACTCCGTAAGGTGGTCGGAGAATTCAAAGATGCCCTGAGGAACAGTGGCGGAGACGGT
CTGGGCCAGATGAGCCTCGAGTTCTATCAGAAGAAAAAGTCTAGATGGCCATTTTCAGATGAATGTATCC
CCTGGGAAGTGTGGACCGTGAAGGTCCACGTGGTCGCCCTGGCTACTGAGCAGGAACGGCAGATCTGCCG
CGAGAAAGTGGGCGAAAAGCTCTGTGAGAAGATCATCAACATCGTGGAAGTCATGAACCGTCATGAGTAC
CTGCCCAAGATGCCTACACAGAGCGAGGTGGATAATGTCTTCGACACCGGTCTGCGGGATGTGCAGCCCT
ACCTCTATAAGATCTCCTTTCAGATTACAGACTAAGCTAGCAGCTGATGCATAGCATGCGGTACCGGGAG
ATGGGGGAGGCTAACTGAAACACGGAAGGAGACAATACCGGAAGGAACCCGCGCTATGACGGCAATAAAA
AGACAGAATAAAACGCACGGGTGTTGGGTCGTTTGTTCATAAACGCGGGGTTCGGTCCCAGGGCTGGCAC
TCTGTCGATACCCCACCGAGACCCCATTGGGACCAATACGCCCGCGTTTCTTCCTTTTCCCCACCCCAAC
CCCCAAGTTCGGGTGAAGGCCCAGGGCTCGCAGCCAACGTCGGGGCGGCAAGCCCTGCCATAGCCACTAC
GGGTACGTAGCCAACCACTAGAACTATAGCTAGAGTCCTGGGCGAACAAACGATGCTCGCCTTCCAGAAA
ACCGAGGATGCGAACCACTTCATCCGGGGTCAGCACCACCGGCAAGCGCCGCGACGGCCGAGGTCTACCG
ATCTCCTGAAGCAAGGGCAGATCCGTGCACAGCACCTTGCCGTAGAAGAACAGCAAGGCCGCCAATGCCT
GACGATGCGTGGAGACCGAAACCTTGCGCTCGTTCGCCAGCCAGGACAGAAATGCCTCGACTTCGCTGCT
GCCCAAGGTTGCCGGGTGACGCACACCGTGGAAACGGATGAAGGCACGAACCCAGTTGACATAAGCCTGT
TCGGTTCGTAAACTGTAATGCAAGTAGCGTATGCGCTCACGCAACTGGTCCAGAACCTTGACCGAACGCA
GCGGTGGTAACGGCGCAGTGGCGGTTTTCATGGCTTGTTATGACTGTTTTTTTGTACAGTCTATGCCTCG
GGCATCCAAGCAGCAAGCGCGTTACGCCGTGGGTCGATGTTTGATGTTATGGAGCAGCAACGATGTTACG
CAGCAGCAACGATGTTACGCAGCAGGGCAGTCGCCCTAAAACAAAGTTAGGTGGCTCAAGTATGGGCATC
ATTCGCACATGTAGGCTCGGCCCTGACCAAGTCAAATCCATGCGGGCTGCTCTTGATCTTTTCGGTCGTG
AGTTCGGAGACGTAGCCACCTACTCCCAACATCAGCCGGACTCCGATTACCTCGGGAACTTGCTCCGTAG
TAAGACATTCATCGCGCTTGCTGCCTTCGACCAAGAAGCGGTTGTTGGCGCTCTCGCGGCTTACGTTCTG
CCCAAGTTTGAGCAGCCGCGTAGTGAGATCTATATCTATGATCTCGCAGTCTCCGGCGAGCACCGGAGGC
AGGGCATTGCCACCGCGCTCATCAATCTCCTCAAGCATGAGGCCAACGCGCTTGGTGCTTATGTGATCTA
CGTGCAAGCAGATTACGGTGACGATCCCGCAGTGGCTCTCTATACAAAGTTGGGCATACGGGAAGAAGTG
ATGCACTTTGATATCGACCCAAGTACCGCCACCTAACAATTCGTTCAAGCCGAGATCGGCTTCCCGGCCG
CGGAGTTGTTCGGTAAATTGTCACAACGCCGCGAATATAGTCTTTACCATGCCCTTGGCCACGCCCCTCT
TTAATACGACGGGCAATTTGCACTTCAGAAAATGAAGAGTTTGCTTTAGCCATAACAAAAGTCCAGTATG
CTTTTTCACAGCATAACTGGACTGATTTCAGTTTACAACTATTCTGTCTAGTTTAAGACTTTATTGTCAT
AGTTTAGATCTATTTTGTTCAGTTTAAGACTTTATTGTCCGCCCACACCCGCTTACGCAGGGCATCCATT
TATTACTCAACCGTAACCGATTTTGCCAGGTTACGCGGCTGGTCTATGCGGTGTGAAATACCGCACAGAT
GCGTAAGGAGAAAATACCGCATCAGGCGCTCTTCCGCTTCCTCGCTCACTGACTCGCTGCGCTCGGTCGT
TCGGCTGCGGCGAGCGGTATCAGCTCACTCAAAGGCGGTAATACGGTTATCCACAGAATCAGGGGATAAC
GCAGGAAAGAACATGTGAGCAAAAGGCCAGCAAAAGGCCAGGAACCGTAAAAAGGCCGCGTTGCTGGCGT
TTTTCCATAGGCTCCGCCCCCCTGACGAGCATCACAAAAATCGACGCTCAAGTCAGAGGTGGCGAAACCC
GACAGGACTATAAAGATACCAGGCGTTTCCCCCTGGAAGCTCCCTCGTGCGCTCTCCTGTTCCGACCCTG
CCGCTTACCGGATACCTGTCCGCCTTTCTCCCTTCGGGAAGCGTGGCGCTTTCTCATAGCTCACGCTGTA
GGTATCTCAGTTCGGTGTAGGTCGTTCGCTCCAAGCTGGGCTGTGTGCACGAACCCCCCGTTCAGCCCGA
CCGCTGCGCCTTATCCGGTAACTATCGTCTTGAGTCCAACCCGGTAAGACACGACTTATCGCCACTGGCA
GCAGCCACTGGTAACAGGATTAGCAGAGCGAGGTATGTAGGCGGTGCTACAGAGTTCTTGAAGTGGTGGC
CTAACTACGGCTACACTAGAAGAACAGTATTTGGTATCTGCGCTCTGCTGAAGCCAGTTACCTTCGGAAA
AAGAGTTGGTAGCTCTTGATCCGGCAAACAAACCACCGCTGGTAGCGGTGGTTTTTTTGTTTGCAAGCAG
CAGATTACGCGCAGAAAAAAAGGATCTCAAGAAGATCCTTTGATCTTTTCTACGGGGTCTGACGCTCAGT
GGAACGAAAACTCACGTTAAGGGATTTTGGTCATGAGATTATCAAAAAGGATCTTCACCTAGATCCTTTT
AAATTAAAAATGAAGTTTTAAATCAATCTAAAGTATATATGAGTAAACTTGGTCTGACAGTTACCAATGC
TTAATCAGTGAGGCACCTATCTCAGCGATCTGTCTATTTCGTTCATCCATAGTTGCCTGACTCCCCGTCG
TGTAGATAACTACGATACGGGAGGGCTTACCATCTGGCCCCAGTGCTGCAATGATACCGCGAGACCCACG
CTCACCGGCTCCAGATTTATCAGCAATAAACCAGCCAGCCGGAAGGGCCGAGCGCAGAAGTGGTCCTGCA
ACTTTATCCGCCTCCATCCAGTCTATTAATTGTTGCCGGGAAGCTAGAGTAAGTAGTTCGCCAGTTAATA
GTTTGCGCAACGTTGTTGCCATTGCTACAGGCATCGTGGTGTCACGCTCGTCGTTTGGTATGGCTTCATT
CAGCTCCGGTTCCCAACGATCAAGGCGAGTTACATGATCCCCCATGTTGTGCAAAAAAGCGGTTAGCTCC
TTCGGTCCTCCGATCGTTGTCAGAAGTAAGTTGGCCGCAGTGTTATCACTCATGGTTATGGCAGCACTGC
ATAATTCTCTTACTGTCATGCCATCCGTAAGATGCTTTTCTGTGACTGGTGAGTACTCAACCAAGTCATT
CTGAGAATAGTGTATGCGGCGACCGAGTTGCTCTTGCCCGGCGTCAATACGGGATAATACCGCGCCACAT
AGCAGAACTTTAAAAGTGCTCATCATTGGAAAACGTTCTTCGGGGCGAAAACTCTCAAGGATCTTACCGC
TGTTGAGATCCAGTTCGATGTAACCCACTCGTGCACCCAACTGATCTTCAGCATCTTTTACTTTCACCAG
CGTTTCTGGGTGAGCAAAAACAGGAAGGCAAAATGCCGCAAAAAAGGGAATAAGGGCGACACGGAAATGT
TGAATACTCATACTCTTCCTTTTTCAATATTATTGAAGCATTTATCAGGGTTATTGTCTCATGAGCGGAT
ACATATTTGAATGTATTTAGAAAAATAAACAAATAGGGGTTCCGCGCACATTTCCCCGAAAAGTGCCACC
TAAATTGTAAGCGTTAATATTTTGTTAAAATTCGCGTTAAATTTTTGTTAAATCAGCTCATTTTTTAACC
AATAGGCCGAAATCGGCAAAATCCCTTATAAATCAAAAGAATAGACCGAGATAGGGT
[37 nt withheld, positions 6568-6604]
AAGAACGTGGACTCCAACGTCAAAGG
[49 nt withheld, positions 6631-6679]
T
[91 nt withheld, positions 6681-6771]
G
[124 nt withheld, positions 6773-6896]
CCCATTCGCCATTCAGGCTGCAAATAAGCGTTGATATTCAGTCAATTACAAACATTAATAACGAAGAGAT
GACAGAAAAATTTTCATTCTGTGACAGAGAAAAAGTAGCCGAAGATGACGGTTTGTCACATGGAGTTGGC
AGGATGTTTGATTAAAAACATAACAGGAAGAAAAATGCCCCGC
Features (pLannotate 1.2.2; 20 found; start..end, strand, type, name):
      1..166     +  mobile_element Tn7L: mini-Tn7 element (left end of the Tn7 transposon) Tn7
    195..329     -  polyA_signal   SV40 poly(A) signal: SV40 polyadenylation signal
    352..435     -  CDS            large T antigen (fragment): large T antigen from SV40 (simian virus 40)
    517..1083    -  CDS            ATG13 (fragment): ATG13_HUMAN - Also known as KIAA0652. Experimental evidence at protein level: Swiss-Prot protein existence level 1. Autophagy factor required for autophagosome formation and mitophagy. Target of the TOR kinase signaling pathway that regulates autophagy through the control of the phosphorylation status of ATG13 and ULK1, and the regulation of the ATG13-ULK1-RB1CC1 complex. Through its regulation of ULK1 activity, plays a role in the regulation of the kinase activity of mTORC1 and cell proliferation. From Homo sapiens (Human).
   1096..1116    -  CDS            TEV site: tobacco etch virus (TEV) protease recognition and cleavage site
   1129..1782    -  CDS            GST26_SCHJA: Experimental evidence at protein level: Swiss-Prot protein existence level 1. GST isoenzymes appear to play a central role in the parasite detoxification system. Other functions are also suspected including a role in increasing the solubility of haematin in the parasite gut. From Schistosoma japonicum (Blood fluke).
   1840..1931    -  promoter       polyhedrin promoter: polh from Autographa californica; promoter for the baculovirus polyhedrin gene
   1955..2064    +  promoter       p10 promoter: baculovirus promoter for expression in insect cells
   2099..2692    +  CDS            ATG101 (fragment): ATGA1_HUMAN - Also known as C12orf44. Experimental evidence at protein level: Swiss-Prot protein existence level 1. Autophagy factor required for autophagosome formation. Stabilizes ATG13, protecting it from proteasomal degradation. From Homo sapiens (Human).
   2790..2838    +  polyA_signal   HSV TK poly(A) signal: herpes simplex virus thymidine kinase polyadenylation signal (Cole and Stacy, 1985)
   3009..3368    +  CDS            YPR2_ECOLX (fragment): Protein predicted: Swiss-Prot protein existence level 4. From Escherichia coli.
   3346..3374    +  promoter       Pc promoter: intI1 (promoter lies within the coding sequence); class 1 integron promoter
   3563..4096    +  CDS            GmR: gentamycin acetyltransferase; aacC1; confers resistance to gentamycin
   4163..4387    +  mobile_element Tn7R: mini-Tn7 element (right end of the Tn7 transposon) Tn7
   4455..4506    +  misc_feature   bom (fragment): basis of mobility region from pBR322
   4692..5280    -  rep_origin     ori: high-copy-number ColE1/pMB1/pBR322/pUC origin of replication
   5451..6311    -  CDS            AmpR: β-lactamase; bla; confers resistance to ampicillin, carbenicillin, and related antibiotics
   6312..6416    -  promoter       AmpR promoter: bla
   6442..6896    -  rep_origin     f1 ori (sequence partly withheld): f1 bacteriophage origin of replication; arrow indicates direction of (+) strand synthesis
   6901..6917    -  CDS            lacZα (fragment): LacZα fragment of β-galactosidase; lacZ fragment
