[The description below was written by a language model from this plasmid's Addgene catalogue record and pLannotate feature annotations shown in this document.]
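Description:
pFastBac-ATG101-ATG13 HORMA is a baculovirus donor (transfer) plasmid built on the Invitrogen pFastBac-Dual backbone for co-expressing two human autophagy proteins in insect cells. The catalogue purpose line says "mammalian expression", but the vector type is listed as insect expression, and both promoters in the feature table are baculoviral, so the insect-cell route is what the construct supports. In E. coli it is maintained at high copy from a ColE1/pUC-type origin under ampicillin selection, and it also carries an f1 origin.

The expression cassettes lie between the Tn7L and Tn7R ends of a mini-Tn7 element, together with a gentamicin acetyltransferase gene driven by the Pc integron promoter. This arrangement allows site-specific transposition of the whole segment into a bacmid, with gentamicin resistance marking the transposed DNA. The recombinant bacmid is then used to generate baculovirus.

Two late viral promoters sit back to back and fire in opposite directions. The polyhedrin promoter drives an N-terminal Schistosoma japonicum GST fused through a TEV protease cleavage site to the ATG13 HORMA domain, which the depositor gives as residues 12–200. This cassette ends in an SV40 polyadenylation signal. The p10 promoter drives untagged ATG101, terminated by the HSV TK poly(A) signal.

Producing both proteins from one virus allows the ATG13–ATG101 HORMA heterodimer, a subcomplex of the human ULK1 autophagy-initiation complex, to assemble in the cell. The complex can then be captured through the GST tag on ATG13 and released by TEV cleavage. The associated publication indicates that it was used for structural study of this heterodimer.
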