Addgene plasmid #99332: pFastBac-ATG101-ATG13 HORMA
Purpose: Mammalian expression of one subcomplex from the Human ULK1 complex
Depositing lab: James Hurley. Depositing organization: University of California, Berkeley. Publication: Structure of the Human Atg13-Atg101 HORMA Heterodimer: an Interaction Hub within the ULK1 Complex. Qi S, Kim DJ, Stjepanovic G, Hurley JH. Structure. 2015 Oct 6;23(10):1848-57. doi: 10.1016/j.str.2015.07.011. Epub 2015 Aug 20. PubMed 26299944.
Backbone
  Vector backbone: pFastBac-Dual
  Backbone manufacturer: Invitrogen
  Vector type: Insect Expression
  Selectable markers: Gentamicin
Growth in bacteria
  Bacterial resistance: Ampicillin, 100 μg/mL
  Growth temperature: 37°C
  Growth strain: DH5alpha
  Copy number: High Copy
Gene/Insert 1
  Gene/Insert name: ATG101
  Species: H. sapiens (human)
  GenBank ID: NP_068753.2
  Entrez Gene: ATG101 (a.k.a. C12orf44)
  Promoter: p10
  Cloning method: Restriction Enzyme; 5′ cloning site XhoI (unknown if destroyed); 3′ cloning site NheI (unknown if destroyed)
  Sequencing primers: 5′ p10_Fwd: 5'- TACGGACCTTTAATTCAACCC -3'; 3′ p10_rev: 5'- TTCCGGTATTGTCTCCTTCCGT
Gene/Insert 2
  Gene/Insert name: ATG13
  Species: H. sapiens (human)
  GenBank ID: NP_001136145.1
  Entrez Gene: ATG13 (a.k.a. KIAA0652, PARATARG8)
  Promoter: pH
  Tag / fusion protein: GST (N terminal on backbone)
  Cloning method: Restriction Enzyme; 5′ cloning site BamHI (unknown if destroyed); 3′ cloning site unknown (unknown if destroyed)
  Sequencing primers: 5′ pH_Fwd:5'- TCCGGATTATTCATACCGTC -3'; 3′ pH_rev:5'- TGTGGTATGGCTGATTATGATC -3'
Terms and licenses: Academic/Nonprofit Terms; Industry Terms: Not Available to Industry
Depositor comments: This plasmid contains a dual insertion: ATG101 in p10 cassette; GST-TEVsite-ATG13 (12-200) in pH cassette.
How to cite: pFastBac-ATG101-ATG13 HORMA was a gift from James Hurley (Addgene plasmid # 99332 ; http://n2t.net/addgene:99332 ; RRID:Addgene_99332)
