>Addgene plasmid #99332 | pFastBac-ATG101-ATG13 HORMA | depositor partial sequence | sequence record 181897 | ATG101 (1-198) (no tag)
ATGAATTGCCGGTCAGAGGTCCTGGAAGTGAGCGTGGAAGGTAGACAGGTGGAAGAGGCTATGCTGGCCG
TGCTGCATACAGTGCTGCTGCACAGATCAACTGGCAAGTTCCATTACAAGAAAGAAGGAACATATTCCAT
CGGAACCGTGGGTACTCAGGACGTCGATTGCGACTTCATTGATTTTACTTACGTGCGCGTCAGCTCCGAG
GAACTGGACAGAGCACTCCGTAAGGTGGTCGGAGAATTCAAAGATGCCCTGAGGAACAGTGGCGGAGACG
GTCTGGGCCAGATGAGCCTCGAGTTCTATCAGAAGAAAAAGTCTAGATGGCCATTTTCAGATGAATGTAT
CCCCTGGGAAGTGTGGACCGTGAAGGTCCACGTGGTCGCCCTGGCTACTGAGCAGGAACGGCAGATCTGC
CGCGAGAAAGTGGGCGAAAAGCTCTGTGAGAAGATCATCAACATCGTGGAAGTCATGAACCGTCATGAGT
ACCTGCCCAAGATGCCTACACAGAGCGAGGTGGATAATGTCTTCGACACCGGTCTGCGGGATGTGCAGCC
CTACCTCTATAAGATCTCCTTTCAGATTACAGACTAA
