>Addgene plasmid #99332 | pFastBac-ATG101-ATG13 HORMA | depositor partial sequence | sequence record 181898 | ATG13 (12-200) (GST tag is fused with N-terminal of ATG13)
GACCTCGACAAGTTCATTAAGTTTTTCGCCCTCAAGACCGTGCAGGTGATCGTGCAGGCCCGGCTGGGAG
AGAAAATCTGCACACGCAGCTCCTCTTCACCCACCGGTTCTGACTGGTTCAACCTGGCTATTAAGGATAT
CCCTGAAGTGACTCACGAAGCAAAGAAAGCACTCGCTGGACAGCTGCCAGCAGTGGGTCGTTCAATGTGT
GTCGAGATCTCCCTGAAGACATCTGAAGGAGACTCAATGGAGCTCGAAATTTGGTGCCTGGAGATGAACG
AAAAGTGTGATAAAGAGATCAAAGTGAGCTACACCGTCTATAATCGTCTGTCCCTGCTCCTGAAATCTCT
CCTGGCCATCACTCGGGTGACACCTGCTTACCGCCTCAGTAGGAAGCAGGGTCATGAATATGTGATTCTG
TACAGGATCTATTTCGGCGAGGTCCAGCTCTCCGGACTGGGTGAAGGCTTTCAGACTGTGCGTGTCGGTA
CCGTGGGAACTCCAGTCGGCACAATTACCCTCTCTTGCGCATACCGTATCAATCTGGCCTTCATGTCAAC
CAGACAGTAA
